Addgene plasmid #109248: pTHSSe_50
Purpose: incW BbsI cloning vector
Depositing lab: Christopher Voigt. Depositing organization: Massachusetts Institute of Technology. Publication: Engineered promoters enable constant gene expression at any copy number in bacteria. Segall-Shapiro TH, Sontag ED, Voigt CA. Nat Biotechnol. 2018 Mar 19. pii: nbt.4111. doi: 10.1038/nbt.4111. PubMed 29553576.
Backbone
  Vector backbone: unknown
  Vector type: Bacterial Expression
Growth in bacteria
  Bacterial resistance: Ampicillin, 100 μg/mL
  Growth temperature: 37°C
  Growth strain: DH5alpha
  Copy number: Low Copy
Gene/Insert
  Gene/Insert name: sfGFP
  Species: Synthetic
  Promoter: PJ23105
  Cloning method: Gibson Cloning
Terms and licenses: Academic/Nonprofit Terms; Industry Terms: Not Available to Industry
How to cite: pTHSSe_50 was a gift from Christopher Voigt (Addgene plasmid # 109248 ; http://n2t.net/addgene:109248 ; RRID:Addgene_109248)
