[The description below was written by a language model from this plasmid's Addgene catalogue record and pLannotate feature annotations shown in this document.]
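Description:
pTHSSe_50 is a low-copy bacterial expression and cloning vector of about 6.1 kb, described in its catalogue entry as an incW BbsI cloning vector. The backbone is listed as unknown, but the feature table shows that replication depends on the origin of plasmid pSa together with its RepA replication protein, which is consistent with the IncW designation and the low copy number. Two further open reading frames resembling the Shigella flexneri nuc gene and a neighbouring predicted protein are annotated next to the replicon, presumably carried over with the pSa-derived region. Selection in E. coli is by ampicillin, through a bla gene driven by its own promoter.

The payload is a synthetic superfolder GFP reporter cassette, lying between BioBrick prefix and suffix sequences and oriented opposite to the resistance gene. The record names the constitutive promoter PJ23105. The automated annotation instead reports a partial match to J23119, a member of the same Anderson promoter family, so this probably reflects sequence similarity rather than a different part. Between the promoter and the coding sequence lies the sTRSV hammerhead ribozyme, a self-cleaving insulator that trims the 5′ end of the transcript so that expression is less dependent on promoter context. Downstream, the rrnB T1, T7Te and his operon terminators stop transcription, and another terminator upstream helps shield the cassette from read-through.

The BbsI sites mentioned in the purpose field are not annotated, so their positions and what they would replace are not stated, though BbsI is a type IIS enzyme commonly used for Golden Gate-style assembly. The associated publication concerns engineered promoters that keep gene expression constant across copy numbers, which suggests this vector serves as a low-copy context for such comparisons.
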