Features (pLannotate 1.2.2; 15 found; start..end, strand, type, name):
    263..698     -  rep_origin     pSa ori: origin of replication from bacterial plasmid pSa
    735..1706    -  CDS            RepA: replication protein of plasmid pSa; repA
   2551..2608    -  terminator     his operon terminator: This putative transcriptin terminator from the E. coli his operon has a 2-bp deletion introduced during synthesis. Its efficiency has not been determined.
   2609..2629    -  misc_feature   BioBrick suffix: universal suffix for all parts
   2648..2675    -  terminator     T7Te terminator: phage T7 early transcription terminator
   2691..2762    -  terminator     rrnB T1 terminator: transcription terminator T1 from the E. coli rrnB gene
   2782..3495    -  CDS            Superfolder GFP: Superfolder GFP is a basic (constitutively fluorescent) green fluorescent protein published in 2005, derived from Aequorea victoria. It is reported to be a very rapidly-maturing weak dimer.
   3538..3587    -  misc_RNA       sTRSV HHRz: hammerhead ribozyme from the tobacco ringspot virus satellite RNA (Khvorova et al., 2003)
   3605..3623    -  promoter       J23119(SpeI) promoter (fragment): bacterial promoter (Registry of Standard Biological Parts BBa J23119) modified to end with an SpeI site
   3650..3671    -  misc_feature   BioBrick prefix: BioBrick prefix for parts that do not start with "ATG"
   3674..3717    +  terminator     bacterial terminator: putative bacterial transcription terminator
   3807..3911    +  promoter       AmpR promoter: bla
   3912..4772    +  CDS            AmpR: β-lactamase; bla; confers resistance to ampicillin, carbenicillin, and related antibiotics
   4971..5492    -  CDS            nuc: NUC_SHIFL - Protein inferred from homology: Swiss-Prot protein existence level 3. From Shigella flexneri.
   5492..17      -  CDS            YNU1_SHIFL (across the origin): Protein predicted: Swiss-Prot protein existence level 4. May influence the expression of the nuc gene. From Shigella flexneri.
>Addgene plasmid #109248 | pTHSSe_50 | addgene full sequence | sequence record 265023 | Addgene NGS Result
TGTTTAGTGATTGCCATTCTTGCGGGCCTCTGTACTGTAGTATGTTGTATGATACTACATACTACAACAA
TTTAACAGAGCCATCTTGGAATCTGGTGTCTCTGCGCCTATAATTCTGGAACAGCTACTTTCCGAACGAC
TCCTGCGTTGATCGGAAATCCAGAAGCCCGAGAGGTTGCCGCCTTTCGGGCTTTTTCTTTTTCAAAAAAA
AAAATTTATAAAACGATCTGTTGCGGCCGCCGGGTTGTGGGCAAAGGCGCTGGCGCTCGACGGTGGGCAA
CCGCTTGCGGTTGTCCACGGGCGGAGCCGGTGCGCGTAGCGCATTGTCCACAAGCCAAGGGCGACCAATA
ATTGATATATATATTCATAATTGAAAAGCTAATTGAACATACTACTTGCTGTAACTACTTGCCGGAGCGA
GGGGTGTTTGCAAGCTGTTGATCTGAAAGGGCTATTAGCGTTCTCACGTGCCTTTTTGATTAGCGATTTC
ACGTGACCTTATTAGCGATTTCACGTACTCCGATTAGCGATTTCACGTACCCTGATTAGCGATTTCACGT
GGATAGTTTTTGGAGCGGGCCGGAAAGCCCCGTGAATCAAGGCTTTGCGGGGCATTAGCGGTTTCACGTG
GATAACTACCCTCTATCCACAGGCTTCCGGGGATAAAAAAGCCCGCTCGACGGCGGGCTGTTGGATGGGA
AGGCTTGACCAAGCCAAGCGTAGCGTTGGCCTGGTCAAGTCGGAGGGGGGCCGATGCGAGCGCCCTTGCC
GGGTGCGCGGGTGACATGCAGGCGTGTGGATTTGATGCGCAGGCATTCGCCGTCATCTTCGATGCAGTCG
CTTGCCTCGGGATAGACAATCAACACTTCGCGTAGGCGCTTTTTGAAGTTGTATTTGAAGCTGGCGAGTG
CTGCCCGCTCTGCCCGCTCTCGGGCCTTATCGTCCAGTTCGGGCGAGTTGCGTGCGCGGCTGCCATAGGA
TGAGCCGAATTGCGCTTGCAGGGCGACCCAAGGGATTTGCACGAAGGGGCGGCCCTTGGCCCGCAACAGG
AACACGCGATAGGTCAGCCACGTGTAAATGTCCATCGCAAGCGGAGACTGCCGCAAGGCATGCAGGTAGT
CGATTCGGATAGGAACCGGTGAGCGGGTGACTTCCTCGAAGAAATCGCCTGTGAGGGTGAGGGTGCTATC
CCATAGCGCCCGATCTTCTGGCCGCTTGGGATTCCAGAATAGAAAAGCGCGCTTGGCAATGACGACGTTC
TCAATGCCGAAGTCATTGCCTTGCTCGCCGGCAAGCGAAATCATGGATGAAAACAGGCGTTGCGCCTGAT
TGCGAAGGGTGGCCGTGTAACGGCCATCGGTGTGCATTCCGAGCCTTTGTAGAAATTCCGATTGCGACCG
GCCAAGGTTCAACACGGGGTCTTTCGTTCGCACGGCCTCGGTGCATATCCAAGCAAGCAAGGTGCGCGGC
ATAGAACCGTAGGGCAGGCCGATGCTCGGCTTGCCCATGATCGACAAGGTGACGATGCCATTGGTGCGCT
CAAAGTAGCTGGTCTTGGGGTCGGTGTGGGGCATGGTCGCTTGCACAAGGCAACGGGCCATGTAGCCGAC
TAAGCCAGCTTCGCGGGCATCCTCCATTTCGAGCGCGAGGCTCGTCTTGATGATCTCGTTGATACGATGG
CCGGGGGCTTTGTTGTTCTTAGGCATGTTGTTCCCTCCCCGGCATGGTGATGGTTGGTCTAGTGTTTGTG
GGTTTGATGTTCCGGCGTTTGATGAACAGGCGCAAGGTGTGAGGGCTGACGCCTAACAACTCGGCTGCGC
GACTTTGCGGCAAGCCAAGGTTCACGTATGCCTGTACTTCATCAATACGGCTGTCCAGCTTCAAGGCGCT
CGATTTGCTGCCCTTGGGTCGCCCGAGCGTCTTGCCGCGCTCTCTGGCGACTTGTAGCGCCTCGGTGGTA
CGTGCCTGAATGAAATGCCGCTCGATCTGTGCAGCCAAGCCAAGCACGGTTGCCATGATGTCGCTTTGTA
GGCTGCCGTCCATGATGATCTTCTGTTTGGTCACATGGACGATTAGGCCGCGCTCGCTCGCCGCTTTGAG
AATTTCCAAGGCGGCGAGGGCGGAACCGGCAATGCGCGTAATCTCCGGCGTCAGTAGCACGTCGCCACGC
TCGGCCTTTTCGATGATTGCTCCGAGCTTGCGCTTGCGCCAGTCCTTTGCTCTGCTGGCAATTTCTTCCT
CGATCTGTAGCGGCGCGAAGCCTTTGGCGTTCGCGTATTCGAGCAAACCGTATTTTTGGTTTTCCGGGTC
TTGGCCGTCACGCGAAACCCGGAGATAGGCATAGTATTTTGGCATTTGCAGGGAAAACGTCAGATTCGGT
TAAACATGCCTCATTCTAGCGCAGATTAAATAGGAATTAAATACCCTGTAGCGGTATAGATAAAACGTTG
GTTTGATTACCGCCTTTGAGTGAGCTGATACCGCTCGCCGCAGCCGAACGACCGAGCGCAGCGAGTCAGT
GAGCGAGGAAGCCTGCATAACGCGAAGTAATCTTTTCGGTTTTAAAGAAAAAGGGCAGGGTGGTGACACC
TTGCCCTTTTTTGCCGGACTGCAGCGGCCGCTACTAGTAAGCGATGTCTTCTATAAACGCAGAAAGGCCC
ACCCGAAGGTGAGCCAGTGTGACTCTAGTAGAGAGCGTTCACCGACAAACAACAGATAAAACGAAAGGCC
CAGTCTTTCGACTGAGCCTTTCGTTTTATTTGATGCCTGGCTCTAGTATTATTTGTAGAGCTCATCCATG
CCATGTGTAATCCCAGCAGCAGTTACAAACTCAAGAAGGACCATGTGGTCACGCTTTTCGTTGGGATCTT
TCGAAAGGACAGATTGTGTCGACAGGTAATGGTTGTCTGGTAAAAGGACAGGGCCATCGCCAATTGGAGT
ATTTTGTTGATAATGGTCTGCTAGTTGAACGGAACCATCTTCAACGTTGTGGCGAATTTTGAAGTTAGCT
TTGATTCCATTCTTTTGTTTGTCTGCCGTGATGTATACATTGTGTGAGTTAAAGTTGTACTCGAGTTTGT
GTCCAAGAATGTTTCCATCTTCTTTAAAATCAATACCCTTTAACTCGATACGATTAACAAGGGTATCACC
TTCAAACTTGACTTCAGCACGCGTCTTGTAGGTCCCGTCATCTTTGAAAGATATAGTGCGTTCCTGTACA
TAACCTTCGGGCATGGCACTCTTGAAAAAGTCATGCCGTTTCATGTGATCCGGATAACGGGAAAAGCATT
GAACACCATAGGTCAGAGTAGTGACAAGTGTTGGCCACGGAACAGGTAGTTTTCCAGTAGTGCAAATAAA
TTTAAGGGTGAGTTTTCCGTTTGTAGCATCACCTTCACCCTCTCCACGGACAGAAAATTTGTGCCCATTA
ACATCACCATCTAATTCAACAAGAATTGGGACAACTCCAGTGAAAAGTTCTTCTCCTTTGCTCATCTAGT
ACTTTCCTGTGTGATTAAACAAAATTATTTGTAGAGGCTGTTTCGTCCTCACGGACTCATCAGACCGGAA
AGCACATCCGGTGACAGCTACCTTGCTAGCATAGTACCTAGGACTGAGCTAGCCGTAAAGGCGCGCCGAA
GACACCTCCCTCTAGAAGCGGCCGCGAATTCCAGAAATCATCCTTAGCGAAAGCTAAGGATTTTTTTTAT
CTGAAATTCTGCCTCGTGATACGCCTATTTTTATAGGTTAATGTCATGATAATAATGGTTTCTTAGACGT
CAGGTGGCACTTTTCGGGGAAATGTGCGCGGAACCCCTATTTGTTTATTTTTCTAAATACATTCAAATAT
GTATCCGCTCATGAGACAATAACCCTGATAAATGCTTCAATAATATTGAAAAAGGAAGAGTATGAGTATT
CAACATTTCCGTGTCGCCCTTATTCCCTTTTTTGCGGCATTTTGCCTTCCTGTTTTTGCTCACCCAGAAA
CGCTGGTGAAAGTAAAAGATGCTGAAGATCAGTTGGGTGCACGAGTGGGTTATATCGAACTGGATCTCAA
CAGCGGTAAGATCCTTGAGAGTTTTCGCCCCGAAGAACGTTTTCCAATGATGAGCACTTTTAAAGTTCTG
CTATGTGGCGCGGTATTATCCCGTATTGACGCCGGGCAAGAGCAACTCGGTCGCCGCATACACTATTCTC
AGAATGACTTGGTTGAGTACTCACCAGTCACAGAAAAGCATCTTACGGATGGCATGACAGTAAGAGAATT
ATGCAGTGCTGCCATAACCATGAGTGATAACACTGCGGCCAACTTACTTCTGACAACGATCGGAGGACCG
AAGGAGCTAACCGCTTTTTTGCACAACATGGGGGATCATGTAACTCGCCTTGATCGTTGGGAACCGGAGC
TGAATGAAGCCATACCAAACGACGAGCGTGACACCACGATGCCTGTAGCAATGGCAACAACGTTGCGCAA
ACTATTAACTGGCGAACTACTTACTCTAGCTTCCCGGCAACAATTAATAGACTGGATGGAGGCGGATAAA
GTTGCAGGACCACTTCTGCGCTCGGCCCTTCCGGCTGGCTGGTTTATTGCTGATAAATCTGGAGCCGGTG
AGCGTGGTTCTCGCGGTATCATTGCAGCACTGGGGCCAGATGGTAAGCCCTCCCGTATCGTAGTTATCTA
CACGACGGGGAGTCAGGCAACTATGGATGAACGAAATAGACAGATCGCTGAGATAGGTGCCTCACTGATT
AAGCATTGGTAACTGTCAGACCAAGTTTACTCATATATACTTTAGATTGATTTAAAACTTCATTTTTAAT
TTAAAAGGATCTAGGTGAAGATCCTTTTTGATAATCGGCGCTGTGCGCTATGGCGATCTGGAAGTGTCGG
GACGAGGGGCGTCCCGGCGGTAAATTCGACGTGCCTGCGGCGCGTCGAACAAGGGGCGTGCCCGGTGTCA
GTTCGTGGCATTTTTCGAGGCGCGACGCCATTTCCAAGGCTCCTGAGCATTCGGGTCTGACCAAAGGCCG
AGCCGTTGGCGGCGGGCCTCTTTTTCATACTCGTACATCTGCGCGTCGGTTGGTTTGCCGTAATAACGGT
AAGCCCAGGCCATGCCTTCTTGAACCATGATCGCATTGATGTTGGTGAGTTGTGTTTGGCCGCCGGGGTA
TTGCAACGGCGCGTAAACGACCCCAAGAGTGCGGCCATACCGATCAACCTCTTTTTCGGTCACTTGAACC
TCTTGGCGAAAGGTCAAGTCGGCGAGCCGTTGGCGAGCACGGGAGCCGAAGGCTTGGCCGCTTTCCGGTG
CGTCAATATCGGCCAATCTCACGCGGATGGTCTGACGGTTCACCAAAACGTCGATAGTGTCACCGTCAAG
GATTCGGACGACTTCACCCCGGAAGTCGGCCCAAGCGGGCACACTGACGATTAGGACGACAGCGGCCGCG
ACCGCGCGAAGGGCGGCAAGGGCGCTTTTCATTGTTTGCCTCCTGTTTTCAAGACGGCTGTGAGATTGGC
GACCTGCTCTTTGAGGGCTTCCACCTGACCTTGCAGACTGGCGGCGCGCTCGATGGCCTCCTTGGCCTGT
TTGCGGGCCTCGATAGCCTCGTTATCGCGTTGGGTGAGCTTTTCCATGCAGCGGTTTAGTTCTTCGCCGC
TGCGGCGTTTCACTTCGGCAAGCTGGTCGGCCAGCTTGTCGCGCTCGCGTTCCATAGGTTCGAGCTGATT
CACTCGTTCGCGGAGCTGGTCGTTTTCGCGGGTGAAGGTGTCGGCTAGTTCGATTGCTTCGGCAAGCTGC
TGGCTGATGGCCGCTTTGTCGGCCTCGATCTGTTTCCGATCTTCGTCAAACCGGGCGTTGGCGTGCGCCA
GGGCGATAGCCCATAGCGCATTGCCAAGCTCGGCAAGATGCTCGTTGACTGCAACCGGCAATGGGTCTGA
TGAGGGCAGGGTGGCGGTCTTGCGGTTTTTCCATTCAGCCATTGCATCGGAAATGGTTGTGAAGCTACCG
CTTCCGAGTTTCTTGCGCACGGCGGCCAAAGTGGGCCGGATGCCTTCGGCGTCCAGTTCGTCGGCTGCTC
GCCAAATGTCT
